Addgene plasmid #82892: pDONR223_RBM45_WT
Purpose: Gateway Donor vector containing RBM45, part of the Target Accelerator Plasmid Collection.
Depositing lab: Jesse Boehm & Matthew Meyerson & David Root. Depositing organization: Broad Institute. Publication: High-throughput Phenotyping of Lung Cancer Somatic Mutations. Berger AH, Brooks AN, Wu X, Shrestha Y, Chouinard C, Piccioni F, Bagul M, Kamburov A, Imielinski M, Hogstrom L, Zhu C, Yang X, Pantel S, Sakai R, Watson J, Kaplan N, Campbell JD, Singh S, Root DE, Narayan R, Natoli T, Lahr DL, Tirosh I, Tamayo P, Getz G, Wong B, Doench J, Subramanian A, Golub TR, Meyerson M, Boehm JS. Cancer Cell. 2016 Aug 8;30(2):214-28. doi: 10.1016/j.ccell.2016.06.022. Epub 2016 Jul 28. PubMed 27478040.
Backbone
  Vector backbone: pDONR223
  Backbone manufacturer: Invitrogen
  Vector type: Gateway Entry vector
Growth in bacteria
  Bacterial resistance: Spectinomycin, 50 μg/mL
  Growth temperature: 37°C
  Growth strain: DH5alpha
  Copy number: High Copy
Gene/Insert
  Gene/Insert name: RBM45
  Species: H. sapiens (human)
  GenBank ID: NM_152945
  Entrez Gene: RBM45 (a.k.a. DRB1, RB-1)
  Promoter: None
  Cloning method: Gateway Cloning
  Sequencing primers: 5′ M13pUC-fwd; 3′ M13-Rev
Terms and licenses: Academic/Nonprofit Terms; Industry Terms: Not Available to Industry
Depositor comments: CLOSED (stop codon immediately follows insert)
How to cite: pDONR223_RBM45_WT was a gift from Jesse Boehm & Matthew Meyerson & David Root (Addgene plasmid # 82892 ; http://n2t.net/addgene:82892 ; RRID:Addgene_82892)
