[The description below was written by a language model from this plasmid's Addgene catalogue record and pLannotate feature annotations shown in this document.]
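Description:
pDONR223_RBM45_WT is a Gateway entry clone built on the Invitrogen pDONR223 backbone, carrying the wild-type open reading frame of human RBM45 (also known as DRB1 or RB-1), an RNA-binding motif protein. It is a small bacterial plasmid of about 4.2 kb, maintained in E. coli at high copy from a ColE1/pUC-type origin and selected with spectinomycin through the aadA (SmR) aminoglycoside adenylyltransferase gene. That marker appears to be driven by a fragment of a class 1 integron Pc promoter annotated upstream. Short annotated remnants of lacZα, lacI and a gentamicin resistance gene are backbone leftovers rather than functional units, and rrnB T1 and T2 terminators help insulate the cloning region from read-through transcription.

The RBM45 coding sequence (roughly 1.4 kb) sits between two attL recombination sites, which the automated annotation labels as an attL variant on both sides. These sites allow the ORF to be moved by an LR Clonase reaction into any compatible Gateway destination vector. The record lists no promoter for the insert, so the plasmid is not itself an expression construct. A T7 promoter lies just outside one attL site, pointing back toward the insert on the opposite strand. The clone is in "closed" format, with a stop codon directly after the ORF. The protein will therefore be made with its native C-terminus and cannot be fused to C-terminal tags supplied by a destination vector. The plasmid belongs to the Target Accelerator Plasmid Collection, associated with high-throughput phenotyping of lung cancer somatic mutations. The "WT" in its name suggests it represents the reference allele, though the record does not spell out that role.
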