Features (pLannotate 1.2.2; 12 found; start..end, strand, type, name):
     38..74      -  CDS            lacZα (fragment): LacZα fragment of β-galactosidase; lacZ fragment
     91..186     +  protein_bind   attL3: mutant version of attL; recombination site for the Gateway® LR reaction LR Clonase™
    192..1613    +  CDS            RBM45: RBM45_HUMAN - Also known as DRB1 From Homo sapiens (Human).
   1621..1716    -  protein_bind   attL3: mutant version of attL; recombination site for the Gateway® LR reaction LR Clonase™
   1735..1753    -  promoter       T7 promoter: promoter for bacteriophage T7 RNA polymerase
   1943..1966    +  promoter       Pc promoter (fragment): intI1 (promoter lies within the coding sequence); class 1 integron promoter
   2142..2198    +  CDS            GmR (fragment): gentamycin acetyltransferase; aacC1; confers resistance to gentamycin
   2205..2996    +  CDS            SmR: aminoglycoside adenylyltransferase (Murphy, 1985); aadA; confers resistance to spectinomycin and streptomycin
   3089..3677    +  rep_origin     ori: high-copy-number ColE1/pMB1/pBR322/pUC origin of replication
   3860..3952    +  CDS            lacI (fragment): lac repressor; lacI; The lac repressor binds to the lac operator to inhibit transcription in E. coli. This inhibition can be relieved by adding lactose or isopropyl-β-D-thiogalactopyranoside (IPTG).
   4007..4034    -  terminator     rrnB T2 terminator: transcription terminator T2 from the E. coli rrnB gene
   4166..4209    +  terminator     rrnB T1 terminator: Escherichia coli rrnB; transcription terminator T1 from the E. coli rrnB gene
>Addgene plasmid #82892 | pDONR223_RBM45_WT | addgene full sequence | sequence record 162473 | Addgene NGS Result
GGCAGTTCCCTACTCTCGCGTTAACGCTAGCATGGATGTTTTCCCAGTCACGACGTTGTAAAACGACGGC
CAGTCTTAAGCTCGGGCCCCAAATAATGATTTTATTTTGACTGATAGTGACCTGTTCGTTGCAACAAATT
GATGAGCAATGCTTTTTTATAATGCCAACTTTGTACAAAAAAGTTGGCACCATGGACGAAGCTGGCAGCT
CTGCGAGCGGCGGGGGCTTCCGCCCGGGCGTGGACAGCCTGGACGAACCGCCCAACAGCCGCATCTTCCT
TGTGATCAGCAAGTACACACCTGAGTCGGTGCTGAGGGAGCGCTTCTCGCCTTTTGGCGACATCCAGGAC
ATCTGGGTGGTGCGGGACAAGCACACCAAGGAGTCCAAGGGCATTGCTTTCGTCAAGTTCGCCCGCAGCT
CACAGGCCTGCAGGGCCATGGAGGAGATGCATGGCCAGTGCCTCGGCCCCAACGACACCAAGCCCATCAA
GGTTTTCATTGCTCAGTCCCGATCATCTGGAAGTCACCGAGATGTTGAAGATGAAGAACTTACAAGAATC
TTTGTTATGATACCAAAGTCCTACACAGAAGAAGATCTGCGGGAAAAATTTAAGGTGTATGGAGATATCG
AGTATTGCAGCATTATTAAGAATAAAGTGACTGGAGAAAGTAAAGGTTTGGGCTACGTACGATACTTAAA
ACCATCACAAGCTGCCCAAGCAATAGAAAACTGTGATCGAAGTTTTAGAGCAATCTTGGCTGAACCTAAA
AATAAAGCATCTGAATCCTCTGAACAAGATTATTATAGTAATATGAGGCAAGAAGCTTTGGGACATGAAC
CTAGAGTAAATATGTTTCCATTTGAACAACAATCTGAATTTTCAAGTTTTGACAAGAATGATAGCCGAGG
CCAGGAAGCAATCTCCAAACGCTTGTCAGTTGTATCAAGAGTTCCTTTCACTGAAGAACAGCTTTTCAGC
ATTTTTGATATAGTACCAGGATTGGAATATTGTGAAGTTCAACGAGATCCTTATTCAAATTATGGTCATG
GAGTGGTTCAGTATTTTAATGTAGCATCAGCTATTTATGCAAAATACAAATTACATGGATTTCAGTACCC
TCCTGGGAACCGAATAGGTGTTTCCTTCATTGATGATGGAAGTAATGCAACAGATCTCCTTAGAAAAATG
GCAACACAGATGGTAGCTGCACAGCTTGCATCAATGGTGTGGAATAACCCAAGTCAGCAACAATTTATGC
AATTTGGAGGAAGCTCTGGATCACAGTTGCCTCAAATCCAGACAGATGTTGTACTTCCATCATGCAAAAA
AAAAGCTCCTGCTGAAACTCCTGTGAAAGAAAGACTTTTTATTGTGTTTAATCCTCATCCTTTACCTTTA
GACGTATTAGAAGATATATTCTGTCGTTTTGGTAACCTGATCGAAGTTTACCTTGTGTCAGGAAAAAATG
TGGGGTATGCCAAGTATGCCGATAGAATAAGTGCTAATGATGCCATTGCCACTCTACATGGAAAGATTCT
GAATGGGGTGAGACTTAAAGTTATGCTGGCAGATTCGCCAAGAGAAGAATCTAACAAACGGCAAAGAACT
TACTGATTGCCAACTTTCTTGTACAAAGTTGGCATTATAAGAAAGCATTGCTTATCAATTTGTTGCAACG
AACAGGTCACTATCAGTCAAAATAAAATCATTATTTGCCATCCAGCTGATATCCCCTATAGTGAGTCGTA
TTACATGGTCATAGCTGTTTCCTGGCAGCTCTGGCCCGTGTCTCAAAATCTCTGATGTTACATTGCACAA
GATAAAAATATATCATCATGCCTCCTCTAGACCAGCCAGGACAGAAATGCCTCGACTTCGCTGCTACCCA
AGGTTGCCGGGTGACGCACACCGTGGAAACGGATGAAGGCACGAACCCAGTGGACATAAGCCTGTTCGGT
TCGTAAGCTGTAATGCAAGTAGCGTATGCGCTCACGCAACTGGTCCAGAACCTTGACCGAACGCAGCGGT
GGTAACGGCGCAGTGGCGGTTTTCATGGCTTGTTATGACTGTTTTTTTGGGGTACAGTCTATGCCTCGGG
CATCCAAGCAGCAAGCGCGTTACGCCGTGGGTCGATGTTTGATGTTATGGAGCAGCAACGATGTTACGCA
GCAGGGCAGTCGCCCTAAAACAAAGTTAAACATTATGAGGGAAGCGGTGATCGCCGAAGTATCGACTCAA
CTATCAGAGGTAGTTGGCGTCATCGAGCGCCATCTCGAACCGACGTTGCTGGCCGTACATTTGTACGGCT
CCGCAGTGGATGGCGGCCTGAAGCCACACAGTGATATTGATTTGCTGGTTACGGTGACCGTAAGGCTTGA
TGAAACAACGCGGCGAGCTTTGATCAACGACCTTTTGGAAACTTCGGCTTCCCCTGGAGAGAGCGAGATT
CTCCGCGCTGTAGAAGTCACCATTGTTGTGCACGACGACATCATTCCGTGGCGTTATCCAGCTAAGCGCG
AACTGCAATTTGGAGAATGGCAGCGCAATGACATTCTTGCAGGTATCTTCGAGCCAGCCACGATCGACAT
TGATCTGGCTATCTTGCTGACAAAAGCAAGAGAACATAGCGTTGCCTTGGTAGGTCCAGCGGCGGAGGAA
CTCTTTGATCCGGTTCCTGAACAGGATCTATTTGAGGCGCTAAATGAAACCTTAACGCTATGGAACTCGC
CGCCCGACTGGGCTGGCGATGAGCGAAATGTAGTGCTTACGTTGTCCCGCATTTGGTACAGCGCAGTAAC
CGGCAAAATCGCGCCGAAGGATGTCGCTGCCGACTGGGCAATGGAGCGCCTGCCGGCCCAGTATCAGCCC
GTCATACTTGAAGCTAGACAGGCTTATCTTGGACAAGAAGAAGATCGCTTGGCCTCGCGCGCAGATCAGT
TGGAAGAATTTGTCCACTACGTGAAAGGCGAGATCACCAAGGTAGTCGGCAAATAACCCTCGAGCCACCC
ATGACCAAAATCCCTTAACGTGAGTTACGCGTCGTTCCACTGAGCGTCAGACCCCGTAGAAAAGATCAAA
GGATCTTCTTGAGATCCTTTTTTTCTGCGCGTAATCTGCTGCTTGCAAACAAAAAAACCACCGCTACCAG
CGGTGGTTTGTTTGCCGGATCAAGAGCTACCAACTCTTTTTCCGAAGGTAACTGGCTTCAGCAGAGCGCA
GATACCAAATACTGTTCTTCTAGTGTAGCCGTAGTTAGGCCACCACTTCAAGAACTCTGTAGCACCGCCT
ACATACCTCGCTCTGCTAATCCTGTTACCAGTGGCTGCTGCCAGTGGCGATAAGTCGTGTCTTACCGGGT
TGGACTCAAGACGATAGTTACCGGATAAGGCGCAGCGGTCGGGCTGAACGGGGGGTTCGTGCACACAGCC
CAGCTTGGAGCGAACGACCTACACCGAACTGAGATACCTACAGCGTGAGCTATGAGAAAGCGCCACGCTT
CCCGAAGGGAGAAAGGCGGACAGGTATCCGGTAAGCGGCAGGGTCGGAACAGGAGAGCGCACGAGGGAGC
TTCCAGGGGGAAACGCCTGGTATCTTTATAGTCCTGTCGGGTTTCGCCACCTCTGACTTGAGCGTCGATT
TTTGTGATGCTCGTCAGGGGGGCGGAGCCTATGGAAAAACGCCAGCAACGCGGCCTTTTTACGGTTCCTG
GCCTTTTGCTGGCCTTTTGCTCACATGTTCTTTCCTGCGTTATCCCCTGATTCTGTGGATAACCGTATTA
CCGCCTTTGAGTGAGCTGATACCGCTCGCCGCAGCCGAACGACCGAGCGCAGCGAGTCAGTGAGCGAGGA
AGCGGAAGAGCGCCCAATACGCAAACCGCCTCTCCCCGCGCGTTGGCCGATTCATTAATGCAGCTGGCAC
GACAGGTTTCCCGACTGGAAAGCGGGCAGTGAGCGCAACGCAATTAATACGCGTACCGCTAGCCAGGAAG
AGTTTGTAGAAACGCAAAAAGGCCATCCGTCAGGATGGCCTTCTGCTTAGTTTGATGCCTGGCAGTTTAT
GGCGGGCGTCCTGCCCGCCACCCTCCGGGCCGTTGCTTCACAACGTTCAAATCCGCTCCCGGCGGATTTG
TCCTACTCAGGAGAGCGTTCACCGACAAACAACAGATAAAACGAAAGGCCCAGTCTTCCGACTGAGCCTT
TCGTTTTATTTGATGCCT
