>Addgene plasmid #82892 | pDONR223_RBM45_WT | depositor partial sequence | sequence record 157618 | Insert sequence
ATGGACGAAGCTGGCAGCTCTGCGAGCGGCGGGGGCTTCCGCCCGGGCGTGGACAGCCTGGACGAACCGC
CCAACAGCCGCATCTTCCTTGTGATCAGCAAGTACACACCTGAGTCGGTGCTGAGGGAGCGCTTCTCGCC
TTTTGGCGACATCCAGGACATCTGGGTGGTGCGGGACAAGCACACCAAGGAGTCCAAGGGCATTGCTTTC
GTCAAGTTCGCCCGCAGCTCACAGGCCTGCAGGGCCATGGAGGAGATGCATGGCCAGTGCCTCGGCCCCA
ACGACACCAAGCCCATCAAGGTTTTCATTGCTCAGTCCCGATCATCTGGAAGTCACCGAGATGTTGAAGA
TGAAGAACTTACAAGAATCTTTGTTATGATACCAAAGTCCTACACAGAAGAAGATCTGCGGGAAAAATTT
AAGGTGTATGGAGATATCGAGTATTGCAGCATTATTAAGAATAAAGTGACTGGAGAAAGTAAAGGTTTGG
GCTACGTACGATACTTAAAACCATCACAAGCTGCCCAAGCAATAGAAAACTGTGATCGAAGTTTTAGAGC
AATCTTGGCTGAACCTAAAAATAAAGCATCTGAATCCTCTGAACAAGATTATTATAGTAATATGAGGCAA
GAAGCTTTGGGACATGAACCTAGAGTAAATATGTTTCCATTTGAACAACAATCTGAATTTTCAAGTTTTG
ACAAGAATGATAGCCGAGGCCAGGAAGCAATCTCCAAACGCTTGTCAGTTGTATCAAGAGTTCCTTTCAC
TGAAGAACAGCTTTTCAGCATTTTTGATATAGTACCAGGATTGGAATATTGTGAAGTTCAACGAGATCCT
TATTCAAATTATGGTCATGGAGTGGTTCAGTATTTTAATGTAGCATCAGCTATTTATGCAAAATACAAAT
TACATGGATTTCAGTACCCTCCTGGGAACCGAATAGGTGTTTCCTTCATTGATGATGGAAGTAATGCAAC
AGATCTCCTTAGAAAAATGGCAACACAGATGGTAGCTGCACAGCTTGCATCAATGGTGTGGAATAACCCA
AGTCAGCAACAATTTATGCAATTTGGAGGAAGCTCTGGATCACAGTTGCCTCAAATCCAGACAGATGTTG
TACTTCCATCATGCAAAAAAAAAGCTCCTGCTGAAACTCCTGTGAAAGAAAGACTTTTTATTGTGTTTAA
TCCTCATCCTTTACCTTTAGACGTATTAGAAGATATATTCTGTCGTTTTGGTAACCTGATCGAAGTTTAC
CTTGTGTCAGGAAAAAATGTGGGGTATGCCAAGTATGCCGATAGAATAAGTGCTAATGATGCCATTGCCA
CTCTACATGGAAAGATTCTGAATGGGGTGAGACTTAAAGTTATGCTGGCAGATTCGCCAAGAGAAGAATC
TAACAAACGGCAAAGAACTTACTGA
